>Addgene plasmid #221126 | pRS413-TEF1pr-SEC61-FAPoptim | addgene full sequence | sequence record 466682 | Addgene NGS Result
TTGAGATCCTTTTTTTCTGCGCGTAATCTGCTGCTTGCAAACAAAAAAACCACCGCTACCAGCGGTGGTT
TGTTTGCCGGATCAAGAGCTACCAACTCTTTTTCCGAAGGTAACTGGCTTCAGCAGAGCGCAGATACCAA
ATACTGTTCTTCTAGTGTAGCCGTAGTTAGGCCACCACTTCAAGAACTCTGTAGCACCGCCTACATACCT
CGCTCTGCTAATCCTGTTACCAGTGGCTGCTGCCAGTGGCGATAAGTCGTGTCTTACCGGGTTGGACTCA
AGACGATAGTTACCGGATAAGGCGCAGCGGTCGGGCTGAACGGGGGGTTCGTGCACACAGCCCAGCTTGG
AGCGAACGACCTACACCGAACTGAGATACCTACAGCGTGAGCTATGAGAAAGCGCCACGCTTCCCGAAGG
GAGAAAGGCGGACAGGTATCCGGTAAGCGGCAGGGTCGGAACAGGAGAGCGCACGAGGGAGCTTCCAGGG
GGAAACGCCTGGTATCTTTATAGTCCTGTCGGGTTTCGCCACCTCTGACTTGAGCGTCGATTTTTGTGAT
GCTCGTCAGGGGGGCGGAGCCTATGGAAAAACGCCAGCAACGCGGCCTTTTTACGGTTCCTGGCCTTTTG
CTGGCCTTTTGCTCACATGTTCTTTCCTGCGTTATCCCCTGATTCTGTGGATAACCGTATTACCGCCTTT
GAGTGAGCTGATACCGCTCGCCGCAGCCGAACGACCGAGCGCAGCGAGTCAGTGAGCGAGGAAGCGGAAG
AGCGCCCAATACGCAAACCGCCTCTCCCCGCGCGTTGGCCGATTCATTAATGCAGCTGGCACGACAGGTT
TCCCGACTGGAAAGCGGGCAGTGAGCGCAACGCAATTAATGTGAGTTAGCTCACTCATTAGGCACCCCAG
GCTTTACACTTTATGCTTCCGGCTCGTATGTTGTGTGGAATTGTGAGCGGATAACAATTTCACACAGGAA
ACAGCTATGACCATGATTACGCCAAGCGCGCAATTAACCCTCACTAAAGGGAACAAAAGCTGGAGCTCAT
AGCTTCAAAATGTTTCTACTCCTTTTTTACTCTTCCAGATTTTCTCGGACTCCGCGCATCGCCGTACCAC
TTCAAAACACCCAAGCACAGCATACTAAATTTCCCCTCTTTCTTCCTCTAGGGTGTCGTTAATTACCCGT
ACTAAAGGTTTGGAAAAGAAAAAAGAGACCGCCTCGTTTCTTTTTCTTCGTCGAAAAAGGCAATAAAAAT
TTTTATCACGTTTCTTTTTCTTGAAAATTTTTTTTTTGATTTTTTTCTCTTTCGATGACCTCCCATTGAT
ATTTAAGTTAATAAACGGTCTTCAATTTCTCAAGTTTCAGTTTCATTTTTCTTGTTCTATTACAACTTTT
TTTACTTCTTGCTCATTAGAAAGAAAGCATAGCAATCTAATCTAAGTTTTCTAGAACTAGTGGATCCATG
TCCTCCAACCGTGTTCTAGACTTGTTTAAGCCATTTGAATCTTTCCTGCCGGAAGTGATTGCTCCAGAAA
GGAAGGTTCCATACAACCAGAAACTTATCTGGACAGGCGTTTCTCTACTGATCTTTTTGATTCTGGGCCA
GATTCCGCTGTACGGGATCGTGTCCAGTGAGACTTCCGACCCTCTGTACTGGCTACGTGCCATGCTGGCC
TCCAACCGTGGTACTTTACTGGAATTGGGTGTTTCGCCCATCATCACTTCATCTATGATTTTCCAATTTT
TGCAGGGTACTCAGCTTTTACAAATCAGACCTGAGAGCAAGCAGGACAGAGAGCTGTTCCAAATTGCTCA
AAAGGTGTGCGCTATTATTCTGATCTTGGGCCAAGCCCTTGTGGTCGTCATGACAGGTAACTACGGTGCC
CCTTCGGACCTCGGATTGCCCATCTGTTTGTTGTTAATCTTTCAATTGATGTTTGCATCGCTGATTGTGA
TGTTATTAGACGAATTGCTATCTAAGGGTTACGGCTTGGGTTCCGGTATTTCTCTGTTCACGGCAACCAA
TATTGCCGAACAAATTTTCTGGAGAGCGTTTGCTCCTACTACAGTCAATTCCGGTCGTGGTAAGGAGTTC
GAAGGTGCTGTGATTGCCTTTTTCCATCTTTTGGCTGTCAGAAAGGACAAGAAAAGAGCCCTTGTCGAGG
CCTTTTACCGTACCAATCTACCTAATATGTTCCAAGTGTTGATGACCGTGGCCATCTTCCTCTTTGTTTT
ATATTTACAAGGCTTCCGTTACGAATTGCCCATCAGGTCAACCAAAGTGAGAGGTCAAATTGGTATCTAC
CCCATCAAACTCTTTTATACTTCCAACACCCCAATCATGTTGCAGAGTGCATTGACTTCTAACATTTTCT
TGATCTCTCAAATCCTTTTCCAGAAATACCCAACCAATCCATTGATTCGTTTGATCGGTGTTTGGGGTAT
CAGGCCGGGCACCCAGGGCCCTCAAATGGCCTTGAGCGGGTTGGCCTACTACATCCAACCATTAATGTCT
TTATCCGAAGCTCTTCTGGACCCTATCAAGACCATCGTCTACATCACATTTGTTCTTGGTTCATGCGCAG
TATTTTCCAAGACATGGATCGAAATCTCCGGCACTTCCCCACGTGACATTGCCAAACAATTCAAAGATCA
AGGCATGGTCATTAACGGTAAGAGAGAAACCTCCATTTACAGAGAATTGAAGAAGATCATTCCAACTGCT
GCTGCTTTCGGCGGTGCTACCATCGGTGCTCTTTCTGTTGGCTCCGACCTACTAGGTACTTTAGGTTCTG
GGGCATCCATTTTGATGGCTACTACCACCATCTACGGCTACTACGAAGCTGCCGCCAAGGAAGGTGGGTT
TACTAAGAACCTCGTTCCAGGATTTTCTGATTTGATGAAGCTTATCGATACCGTCGACGCGGGTGCGGGT
GCGGGTATGCAAGCTGTTGTTACTCAAGAACCATCTGTTACTGTTTCTCCAGGTGGTACTGTTATCTTGA
CTTGTGGTTCTGGTACTGGTGCTGTTACTTCTGGTCACTACGCTAACTGGTTCCAACAAAAGCCAGGTCA
AGCTCCAAGAGCTTTGATCTTCGACACTGACAAGAAGTACTCTTGGACTCCAGGTAGATTCTCTGGTTCT
TTGTTGGGTGCTAAGGCTGCTTTGACTATCTCTGACGCTCAACCAGAAGACGAAGCTGAATACTACTGTT
CTTTGTCTGACGTTGACGGTTACTTGTTCGGTGGTGGTACTCAATTGACTGTTTTGTCTGGTGGTGGTGG
TTCTGGTGGTGGTGGTTCTGGTGGTGGTGGTTCTGGTGGTGGTGGTTCTCAAGCTGTTGTTACTCAAGAA
CCATCTGTTACTGTTTCTCCAGGTGGTACTGTTATCTTGACTTGTGGTTCTGGTACTGGTGCTGTTACTT
CTGGTCACTACGCTAACTGGTTCCAACAAAAGCCAGGTCAAGCTCCAAGAGCTTTGATCTTCGACACTGA
CAAGAAGTACTCTTGGACTCCAGGTAGATTCTCTGGTTCTTTGTTGGGTGCTAAGGCTGCTTTGACTATC
TCTGACGCTCAACCAGAAGACGAAGCTGAATACTACTGTTCTTTGTCTGACGTTGACGGTTACTTGTTCG
GTGGTGGTACTCAATTGACTGTTTTGTCTGAGCAGAAGCTGATCAGCGAGGAGGACCTGGAGCAGAAGCT
GATCAGCGAGGAGGACCTGTAACGCCTCGAGGGGGGGCCCGGTACCCAATTCGCCCTATAGTGAGTCGTA
TTACGCGCGCTCACTGGCCGTCGTTTTACAACGTCGTGACTGGGAAAACCCTGGCGTTACCCAACTTAAT
CGCCTTGCAGCACATCCCCCTTTCGCCAGCTGGCGTAATAGCGAAGAGGCCCGCACCGATCGCCCTTCCC
AACAGTTGCGCAGCCTGAATGGCGAATGG
[124 nt withheld, positions 3950-4073]
C
[91 nt withheld, positions 4075-4165]
A
[49 nt withheld, positions 4167-4215]
CCTTTGACGTTGGAGTCCACGTTCTTT
[37 nt withheld, positions 4243-4279]
ACCCTATCTCGGTCTATTCTTTTGATTTATAAGGGATTTTGCCGATTTCGGCCTATTGGTTAAAAAATGA
GCTGATTTAACAAAAATTTAACGCGAATTTTAACAAAATATTAACGCTTACAATTTCCTGATGCGGTATT
TTCTCCTTACGCATCTGTGCGGTATTTCACACCGCATAGATCCGTCGAGTTCAAGAGAAAAAAAAAGAAA
AAGCAAAAAGAAAAAAGGAAAGCGCGCCTCGTTCAGAATGACACGTATAGAATGATGCATTACCTTGTCA
TCTTCAGTATCATACTGTTCGTATACATACTTACTGACATTCATAGGTATACATATATACACATGTATAT
ATATCGTATGCTGCAGCTTTAAATAATCGGTGTCACTACATAAGAACACCTTTGGTGGAGGGAACATCGT
TGGTACCATTGGGCGAGGTGGCTTCTCTTATGGCAACCGCAAGAGCCTTGAACGCACTCTCACTACGGTG
ATGATCATTCTTGCCTCGCAGACAATCAACGTGGAGGGTAATTCTGCTAGCCTCTGCAAAGCTTTCAAGA
AAATGCGGGATCATCTCGCAAGAGAGATCTCCTACTTTCTCCCTTTGCAAACCAAGTTCGACAACTGCGT
ACGGCCTGTTCGAAAGATCTACCACCGCTCTGGAAAGTGCCTCATCCAAAGGCGCAAATCCTGATCCAAA
CCTTTTTACTCCACGCACGGCCCCTAGGGCCTCTTTAAAAGCTTGACCGAGAGCAATCCCGCAGTCTTCA
GTGGTGTGATGGTCGTCTATGTGTAAGTCACCAATGCACTCAACGATTAGCGACCAGCCGGAATGCTTGG
CCAGAGCATGTATCATATGGTCCAGAAACCCTATACCTGTGTGGACGTTAATCACTTGCGATTGTGTGGC
CTGTTCTGCTACTGCTTCTGCCTCTTTTTCTGGGAAGATCGAGTGCTCTATCGCTAGGGGACCACCCTTT
AAAGAGATCGCAATCTGAATCTTGGTTTCATTTGTAATACGCTTTACTAGGGCTTTCTGCTCTGTCATCT
TTGCCTTCGTTTATCTTGCCTGCTCATTTTTTAGTATATTCTTCGAAGAAATCACATTACTTTATATAAT
GTATAATTCATTATGTGATAATGCCAATCGCTAAGAAAAAAAAAGAGTCATCCGCTAGGTGGAAAAAAAA
AAATGAAAATCATTACCGAGGCATAAAAAAATATAGAGTGTACTAGAGGAGGCCAAGAGTAATAGAAAAA
GAAAATTGCGGGAAAGGACTGTGTTATGACTTCCCTGACTAATGCCGTGTTCAAACGATACCTGGCAGTG
ACTCCTAGCGCTCACCAAGCTCTTAAAACGGGAATTTATGGTGCACTCTCAGTACAATCTGCTCTGATGC
CGCATAGTTAAGCCAGCCCCGACACCCGCCAACACCCGCTGACGCGCCCTGACGGGCTTGTCTGCTCCCG
GCATCCGCTTACAGACAAGCTGTGACCGTCTCCGGGAGCTGCATGTGTCAGAGGTTTTCACCGTCATCAC
CGAAACGCGCGAGACGAAAGGGCCTCGTGATACGCCTATTTTTATAGGTTAATGTCATGATAATAATGGT
TTCTTAGGGTCCTTTTCATCACGTGCTATAAAAATAATTATAATTTAAATTTTTTAATATAAATATATAA
ATTAAAAATAGAAAGTAAAAAAAGAAATTAAAGAAAAAATAGTTTTTGTTTTCCGAAGATGTAAAAGACT
CTAGGGGGATCGCCAACAAATACTACCTTTTATCTTGCTCTTCCTGCTCTCAGGTATTAATGCCGAATTG
TTTCATCTTGTCTGTGTAGAAGACCACACACGAAAATCCTGTGATTTTACATTTTACTTATCGTTAATCG
AATGTATATCTATTTAATCTGCTTTTCTTGTCTAATAAATATATATGTAAAGTACGCTTTTTGTTGAAAT
TTTTTAAACCTTTGTTTATTTTTTTTTCTTCATTCCGTAACTCTTCTACCTTCTTTATTTACTTTCTAAA
ATCCAAATACAAAACATAAAAATAAATAAACACAGAGTAAATTCCCAAATTATTCCATCATTAAAAGATA
CGAGGCGCGTGTAAGTTACAGGCAAGCGATCCGTCAGGTGGCACTTTTCGGGGAAATGTGCGCGGAACCC
CTATTTGTTTATTTTTCTAAATACATTCAAATATGTATCCGCTCATGAGACAATAACCCTGATAAATGCT
TCAATAATATTGAAAAAGGAAGAGTATGAGTATTCAACATTTCCGTGTCGCCCTTATTCCCTTTTTTGCG
GCATTTTGCCTTCCTGTTTTTGCTCACCCAGAAACGCTGGTGAAAGTAAAAGATGCTGAAGATCAGTTGG
GTGCACGAGTGGGTTACATCGAACTGGATCTCAACAGCGGTAAGATCCTTGAGAGTTTTCGCCCCGAAGA
ACGTTTTCCAATGATGAGCACTTTTAAAGTTCTGCTATGTGGCGCGGTATTATCCCGTATTGACGCCGGG
CAAGAGCAACTCGGTCGCCGCATACACTATTCTCAGAATGACTTGGTTGAGTACTCACCAGTCACAGAAA
AGCATCTTACGGATGGCATGACAGTAAGAGAATTATGCAGTGCTGCCATAACCATGAGTGATAACACTGC
GGCCAACTTACTTCTGACAACGATCGGAGGACCGAAGGAGCTAACCGCTTTTTTGCACAACATGGGGGAT
CATGTAACTCGCCTTGATCGTTGGGAACCGGAGCTGAATGAAGCCATACCAAACGACGAGCGTGACACCA
CGATGCCTGTAGCAATGGCAACAACGTTGCGCAAACTATTAACTGGCGAACTACTTACTCTAGCTTCCCG
GCAACAATTAATAGACTGGATGGAGGCGGATAAAGTTGCAGGACCACTTCTGCGCTCGGCCCTTCCGGCT
GGCTGGTTTATTGCTGATAAATCTGGAGCCGGTGAGCGTGGGTCTCGCGGTATCATTGCAGCACTGGGGC
CAGATGGTAAGCCCTCCCGTATCGTAGTTATCTACACGACGGGGAGTCAGGCAACTATGGATGAACGAAA
TAGACAGATCGCTGAGATAGGTGCCTCACTGATTAAGCATTGGTAACTGTCAGACCAAGTTTACTCATAT
ATACTTTAGATTGATTTAAAACTTCATTTTTAATTTAAAAGGATCTAGGTGAAGATCCTTTTTGATAATC
TCATGACCAAAATCCCTTAACGTGAGTTTTCGTTCCACTGAGCGTCAGACCCCGTAGAAAAGATCAAAGG
ATCTTC
Features (pLannotate 1.2.2; 25 found; start..end, strand, type, name):
      1..589     +  rep_origin     ori: high-copy-number ColE1/pMB1/pBR322/pUC origin of replication
    772..864     +  CDS            lacI (fragment): lac repressor; lacI; The lac repressor binds to the lac operator to inhibit transcription in E. coli. This inhibition can be relieved by adding lactose or isopropyl-β-D-thiogalactopyranoside (IPTG).
    877..898     +  protein_bind   CAP binding site: CAP binding activates transcription in the presence of cAMP. E. coli catabolite activator protein
    913..943     +  promoter       lac promoter: promoter for the E. coli lac operon
    951..967     +  protein_bind   lac operator: The lac repressor binds to the lac operator to inhibit transcription in E. coli. This inhibition can be relieved by adding lactose or isopropyl-β-D-thiogalactopyranoside (IPTG). lac repressor encoded by lacI
   1012..1030    +  promoter       T3 promoter: promoter for bacteriophage T3 RNA polymerase
   1048..1446    +  promoter       TEF1 promoter: S. cerevisiae TEF1; promoter for EF-1α
   1450..1467    +  misc_feature   MCS (fragment): pBluescript multiple cloning site
   1468..2907    +  CDS            SEC61: SC61A_YEAST - Experimental evidence at protein level: Swiss-Prot protein existence level 1. Part of the Sec61 complex, which is the major component of a channel-forming translocon complex that mediates protein translocation across the endoplasmic reticulum (ER). The functional states of the translocon complex include co- and post-translational ER import, cotranslational membrane protein integration and retrograde transport of misfolded proteins out of the ER. In the cotranslational pathway, ribosomes synthesizing presecretory proteins are targeted to the translocon by the cytosolic signal reco
   2908..2928    +  misc_feature   MCS (fragment): pBluescript multiple cloning site
   2950..3276    +  CDS            LV1C_MOUSE: Experimental evidence at protein level: Swiss-Prot protein existence level 1. From Mus musculus (Mouse).
   3340..3666    +  CDS            LV1C_MOUSE: Experimental evidence at protein level: Swiss-Prot protein existence level 1. From Mus musculus (Mouse).
   3735..3756    +  misc_feature   MCS (fragment): pBluescript multiple cloning site
   3765..3783    -  promoter       T7 promoter: promoter for bacteriophage T7 RNA polymerase
   3791..3946    +  CDS            lacZα (fragment): LacZα fragment of β-galactosidase; lacZ fragment
   3950..4378    +  rep_origin     f1 ori (sequence partly withheld): f1 bacteriophage origin of replication; arrow indicates direction of (+) strand synthesis
   4406..4457    -  misc_feature   bom (fragment): basis of mobility region from pBR322
   4665..5327    -  CDS            HIS3: imidazoleglycerol-phosphate dehydratase, required for histidine biosynthesis; S. cerevisiae HIS3; yeast auxotrophic marker
   5328..5515    -  promoter       HIS3 promoter: S. cerevisiae HIS3
   5565..5645    +  CDS            MRM1 (fragment): MRM1_YEAST - Also known as PET56 From Saccharomyces cerevisiae (strain ATCC 204508 / S288c) (Baker's yeast).
   5646..5695    -  misc_feature   bom (fragment): basis of mobility region from pBR322
   5797..5832    -  CDS            rop (fragment): Rop protein, which maintains plasmids at low copy number; rop
   5907..6410    +  misc_feature   CEN/ARS: S. cerevisiae CEN6 centromere fused to an autonomously replicating sequence
   6440..6544    +  promoter       AmpR promoter: bla
   6545..7405    +  CDS            AmpR: β-lactamase; bla; confers resistance to ampicillin, carbenicillin, and related antibiotics
