[The description below was written by a language model from this plasmid's Addgene catalogue record and pLannotate feature annotations shown in this document.]
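Description:
pRS413-TEF1pr-SEC61-FAPoptim is a yeast expression plasmid built on the pRS413 centromeric shuttle backbone and designed to mark the endoplasmic reticulum in Saccharomyces cerevisiae. In yeast it is maintained through a CEN6/ARS element, which keeps it at low, stable copy number, and it is selected through the HIS3 auxotrophic marker driven by its own promoter. In E. coli it replicates from a ColE1/pUC-type origin and is selected with ampicillin via the β-lactamase gene. The catalogue nonetheless lists its bacterial copy number as low. The backbone also carries the usual pBluescript-derived remnants: an f1 origin, lac promoter/operator and lacZα fragments, and T3 and T7 promoters flanking the cloning region.

The payload is a fusion of the full SEC61 coding sequence, cloned without its stop codon, to a C-terminal fluorogen-activating protein (FAP) tag that has been optimized for yeast expression. Expression is driven by the constitutive TEF1 promoter. According to the depositor, SEC61 was PCR amplified with BamHI and SmaI adaptors and inserted into a parental pRS413-TEF1pr FAPoptim vector. Short polylinker fragments flank the gene in the feature table, consistent with this. The annotation software detects the FAP region as two tandem segments resembling mouse immunoglobulin lambda light-chain variable domains, which fits the antibody-fragment origin of FAP tags. No terminator is annotated downstream of the fusion.

Sec61 is the core channel-forming subunit of the ER translocon, so the fusion localizes to the ER membrane. FAP tags become fluorescent only on binding a cognate fluorogenic dye, which makes the construct useful as an ER reference marker in protein trafficking and colocalization imaging studies.
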