Addgene plasmid #221126: pRS413-TEF1pr-SEC61-FAPoptim
Purpose: FAP-tagged marker for the ER (FAP optimized for yeast expression)
Depositing lab: Allyson O’Donnell. Depositing organization: University of Pittsburgh (University, School of Medicine, and Cancer Institute). Publication: Optimization of the fluorogen-activating protein tag for quantitative protein trafficking and colocalization studies in S. cerevisiae. Oppenheimer KG, Hager NA, McAtee CK, Filiztekin E, Shang C, Warnick JA, Bruchez MP, Brodsky JL, Prosser DC, Kwiatkowski AV, O'Donnell AF. Mol Biol Cell. 2024 Jul 1;35(7):mr5. doi: 10.1091/mbc.E24-04-0174. Epub 2024 May 29. PubMed 38809589.
Backbone
  Vector backbone: pRS413
  Vector type: Yeast Expression
  Selectable markers: HIS3
Growth in bacteria
  Bacterial resistance: Ampicillin, 100 μg/mL
  Growth temperature: 37°C
  Growth strain: DH5alpha
  Copy number: Low Copy
Gene/Insert
  Gene/Insert name: SEC61-FAPoptim
  Species: S. cerevisiae (budding yeast)
  Promoter: TEF1
  Cloning method: Restriction Enzyme; 5′ cloning site Unknown (unknown if destroyed)
Terms and licenses: Academic/Nonprofit Terms; Industry Terms: Not Available to Industry
Depositor comments: The coding sequence of SEC61 lacking the stop codon was PCR amplified with primers containing BamHI and SmaI restriction enzyme adaptors. The PCR product was then inserted into the pRS413-TEF1pr-NFAPoptim plasmid using standard cloning approaches.
How to cite: pRS413-TEF1pr-SEC61-FAPoptim was a gift from Allyson O’Donnell (Addgene plasmid # 221126 ; http://n2t.net/addgene:221126 ; RRID:Addgene_221126)
